>Addgene plasmid #50357 | pBluescript-mouse Dicer | depositor full sequence | sequence record 75144 | pBluescript-mouse Dicer sequence 8863 bps
CTG
[124 nt withheld, positions 4-127]
C
[91 nt withheld, positions 129-219]
A
[49 nt withheld, positions 221-269]
CCTTTGACGTTGGAGTCCACGTTCTTT
[37 nt withheld, positions 297-333]
ACCCTATCTCGGTCTATTCTTTTGATTTATAAGGGATTTTGCCGATTTCGGCCTATTGGTTAAAAAATGA
GCTGATTTAACAAAAATTTAACGCGAATTTTAACAAAATATTAACGCTTACAATTTCCATTCGCCATTCA
GGCTGCGCAACTGTTGGGAAGGGCGATCGGTGCGGGCCTCTTCGCTATTACGCCAGCTGGCGAAAGGGGG
ATGTGCTGCAAGGCGATTAAGTTGGGTAACGCCAGGGTTTTCCCAGTCACGACGTTGTAAAACGACGGCC
AGTGAGCGCGCGTAATACGACTCACTATAGGGCGAATTGGAGCTCCACCGCGGTGGCGGCCGCTCTAGAA
CTAGTGGATCCCCCGGGCTGCAGGAATTCGATAAATTCTGCCTTCAGTTTTCCTGTTCTGTGTCAGCCCG
AACCATCCTTGTGCCGTGGAGCTGTGGTTCTGGTCCGCTGTCTTGCCGCCTGTGAGTCCGGAAGCTTCAG
CTGTTAGGAACCTGAGGCTGGTTAGCTTTGAGGCTGCGGAGGGCCCTTCGTGCTGCAGCAGACTTGGCGA
TCCTGTAGCTCCGGCCAACACCTTTAAATTTCCCCTTTCCCACCACTTCCACGGTGACTCTGACCTTTCC
ATCATAAGTTCTCTCCGCTGGGCTAAACTCGGCAGTTTCTGGTTCCATCTCGAGCAATTCTCTCACTGGA
GAACGAGGCACATTTGCAGAAAACTTTTCTATTAGAGGCTGCATCATCGGATAGTACACCTGCCAGACCA
CCTCCAGAGACATCCCACTGTCCATATAAATGGCACCAGCAAGAGACTCAAAAATGTCCCCCATGGCCTT
GGGGACTTCGATATCCTCTTCTTTCTCCTCATCCTCCTCGGATCTCCTAAGCTCAGAGTCCATTCCTTGC
ATTTCGTTCTTCTCAAGCTGAAACTTCACAAAGTCATCAATAACATGAAAGAGCTCAGGAGAGACAGCTT
TAAAGTACTTGTGGTAGTCATACTTCACAGCCAATGATGCAAAGATGGTGTTATTGACAAGGGCAGAGCG
CAAGTCAGTCAAGACCCCTGGAGAATGCTGCCGTGGGTCTTCATAAAGGTGCTTGGTTATGAGGTAGTCC
AAAATCGCATCTCCCAGGAATTCTAAGCGCTGGTAACAATCAGTGATAGTGTTGTAGTGGTAGGAGGCGT
GTGTAAAAGCCTGCAGAAGATAAGCCTTATTCTTGAATCTATAGTTAATTTTCTTCTCAAAAGTTTCAAA
CCCAGATATCAGGTGGTTGAGGGTTTTCTCTGCGTCTGGATGGTCAAACATGCACCTCGGTGGGATCTTC
AGGCAGCCGTACTCCAAGTCTTTCCCTGCAGAGGAGCGTGGGCCAACTGGAGAGGCACAGCTCCCTGAAA
GGCTCTTTTGTTGGCTGCTTCCGTTCTCCTGAGCAGGGTCCAAGGCCTTCTCCCGGCTGGTCCTTTTGAT
TACTGGGAGCACCTTCAGCCCCAGCGAACAGAGGAAGAGCTGAGCAGCCCTCTCGCCGCAGCTGGTTAAG
TAGCAGCCCAGCAGGGCCTCCACACAGTCCGCTATGCTCTTGTCAGCAATGCACTGCTCCGTGTGCAAGT
CGTAAGAAATGGACTGCTTCCCTGTGTCGACGCCACAGTTCTCTTCTGATGGATTCCAGAAACCTACCAC
AAAGTCATCCTCTTCAACGGCTTTGCTAGGATCCAGATAGCACATCGCATCCCAAGAGCTGTAATCAAAA
TCCTCAAGGCCCGAGGCAAACGGCATACTGCCCAAGGAGGCCTTCTTGGGCATCTTCCATTCGTATGCAG
AGTCGGAGGCTGAGAAGGGCGACAGAGAGATTTTCCTCACGAAGGCGCCCGAGCCCATGAGCATGCTGTC
TATAAACTGGATATGCTCCTGGTCATACTCCAGGAAGTCGTCCTCATCCTCGGCCTCCTCCTTGGGGGCC
CTCCACGTCAGGTCCTCCTCCTCCTCACAGGCCTCACCCAGTTTGCCATTAGCCAGCAAGCAGTCTTTTG
TCATTTCATCCTTTTCCCACTTCTCTGAGTTACTTTTGTCTTGGTTTACCACATAACCAGGAGGAAGCCA
ATTCACAGGAGGATCGAATATCGACACCACCATGCGGCTGGGCAGTCCCTTCTTCTTGCCAAGGCGATAC
AGGTTACAGTTGCTGACCTTTTTGCTTCTCATATATGAAAGGCGGCCTTCATGAGCATCAGGGTACGTGC
AAAACAGATATGTGGTGATAGCATGCTTTAAAAAGGAGTCGCCAAGCATCTCAAGCCGCTCCAGGTTAAA
CCCATCACTGGCATTTGACAGTGTCAAAGCCTGGAGAATCAGTCCCGGATTGGGGCCAAGAGTCCTTGAG
GAGTACCCAACAGAAGGGCTCTGCTCAGAGTCCATCCTGTCCTTGAGTGCTTTAACAGCATTCATCATGG
CAGGCATCGTGGACACCGCGGGGCTTCCATCTGAGGTAGATGTGTTAGCGTTCCCATCAAGGTACGTATT
ACTCAGTAGAGGACATTCATTGCTGGGCTTGGGCTGGTTCTCATAATTGTACAAATTCTGAATGGGATAT
GAGGTAGTTGGTTGTACAGGTATTTCCTGCTTGAAGTAATTCAGCTGATTTCCTTGGCAAAAGTCTCTGT
TAACTAAATCATAACTGCCATTGGCAAGGTTTTTATTGTAAGAAAGACCATTAATTGCTGTAAGATCCGT
TGAAACCTCACTTTGGAGCTTAGCAGGTGACTCAGCGGGCAACCTTTTGCAGTTCACAGACATTTGGTCA
TGGTTTTCTAAGGAGGGTCTAGTAGCACCTTGATGTGCAGCATGTTCAGGGACTACAGTTGTGCTGTGCT
TACAGTAATTATCACTCTCAGCCAACGAGGAGTTACAGCTTGAGATGAAAGACTTGCTATCAATAGATTT
TTTCCACCCGAAGTCTAAGTTAGGGTATCCAAAATCCACGGGAAGTGATCTGACACCCACACCAGCATCG
CTGGCTGTCTGAGCTCTTAGTTCCTCTGCAGTCAGAAGGCAGTGAAGGCGATACAGTATGCTGGGGAGAC
AAACCGCTTTTCTCCACAGTGATGCTGGGATTGGATGTATAGCACAGAGTTCCGGAACCAGGATCTGTTT
GTTCTGCAGACTTTCCCATTTGGCCTTCCTCTTCTCAGCACTGCTTAGAGGAAGTGCTTTCCCCTTCTGA
TTCAAATGCCGAGGTGTCAAAAGGTTCAGTCTGGAAGATGCGTGGTCAACATCCAGCAGTGGCTGGTTGA
GATTGGTCAGGTCAAGGTTATACTTTGTTTTATAATATTCTGCAAAAGTTTCACATTCAGGGGAAGGAAA
TTTACTGAGTGGGGTAAGATCCGTATATACATCAGCTACATAAAATCGATGAGGCTGATCAAAATTGCGG
TATCTTGGGATGATCACTGCATCTTGGTAATCTTCTAACTTAAAGACAAACGGTGTTTCCTTTGAATACT
TGGTGCTAGGAATGCCTATCCGAGCTTCCGACTTCTCAATATCCTCCATGAATTTAAAGTCAATGTCCAA
AGTGCCGGAGTCATTAACAACATTAAGAGGTAGAACACAGTAGGCTGACTCCGCGCCTGTAGGTTTAAAC
TCCAGGGCAGGCTTCTCAAGCCGGAGAATATGTGAGAATATGTACTGGTGCAATCTTGTAATCAGCTCGA
GCATTTGTTGAGACAATGTGAAACCAGACTTCTTCAGCTCGATGGATATGGTGACCTCTCCAGAGCGTGT
ATACACAGGAAAGTGAGGAATCTGAGGTATGGGTTTGGCTGTCAGGATCCCAAAGCATCTTGTGGTGTCC
TCAGGTGGGTAGAGCTTCCGCCGCCTGAAGTTGAGTTCATCAGGGAGGGGGGTAGTTAAGACCATTCCTA
TCACATACAGGTAACAAGGCTGGTCGGGTTTGGGGTAACTCTCCCTCAAGCACTCTGGAATTGCTTTGGG
GTAGCACTGCCGTCGTTTTGTGGACCCTGGTCTCCCGGGAACACTGGTCTCCTCCTCGTCATGTAAGTCC
AGCTCTTCTTCATATTTAACAGTCTCTTTCCCAACTGGCATCAAGTGTTCATCCAGTTCACCAATTTTGT
GCAGTTTTTCACAGCAAATGAGAGCTACCACTCTTTCAGCCAACCGTACACTGTCCATCGGTGGACCAAC
AATGGAGGCTCGAAGAGGTGAGTTAATCGGAAGATAAAGAGTTGAATAAAATGTACCATCAGGCAATTCT
CGGGTTCTACATTTGGGAGCTAGATGCGTAAACGGATCACTTGGTAATCGAGCACAATATCTGTTGATGT
GTCCAATGGCAGTGTTGATTGTGACTCGAGGACCCCCATCATCAGGCCTCAGCACATATGGCGGGAAAGT
ATCCTCATCATCTACACCAGCATGGACGTCCGCCTCAGCACCATCCGCTGACTTCGAACACTTGTTCCTT
AAGATCTTTTCAATAGCTTTGTAGGTCTTGAGGTCTTCTTCAAAGCTCTTTATCTTGTCTGTATCTGCTA
ACATTACGTAATTAGAGATCGGCGCTCGTGCCCGTCCTTTAGACTGGACATATGATCGATACTCTGTAGG
CAAATCAAAACGAACCACCAAATTGCACTTGGGAATATCCACACCCTCTTCTACAACACTTGTTGCAATG
AGCAGGTTGGTCTCATGAGCTCGAAATTTCCTAAGTACCTCCTCCTGCTTTCTGAACTCCGCCTCCATCT
GTTTGCTGCGAGGCTGGTTCTTTCCAATGCCGTGTCCAGTTATAAAGTTGCTGCTGATATAAGCCAGCTC
TGGATCTTGTTTGCCAGCTTCCTTTATCAATCTGTTTAGGACAACTGCTGTGTATCTTCTTTCCACAAAA
ATAATCCCACATAAAATATTGGTAAACGGAGAAGGAAAATTTGTCTCTGGCTTTTCTTTTTCTTCAATTT
CTTCGTCATCATCGTCATCCTCGGAATCACTCCAGGACACGTAATTATCCTGATTCCTGTTATTGTACCA
CTCAACACTTTCAAACTGCTGTCGCTCATAGGGCTTGTATTTGCGCAGGATCTCGAGCAGTTTCATGACT
TTGGGAGTTACATACTTCAGGTCAAGTGAGGCAGGTGAGAAGTACTCTTCACACAGGGCGTGTATTTTCC
TTAACAAGGTGTCTGTAAACAATAGGAACTTCCTGTGTAGCTCCTCTTGCTCATGTTTGATGTACTTCTG
AAGTTCTCTTACCATCATCCCAGCTACTTTATCTGCACACCAGGGTCCCAGAACAACCAACACTGCACGG
CAGTCTGAGAGGATTTGTTTGGAAATCAAAGTAGAATCTCTTTCCTTTGAATGTACAGCTACATTACAAT
CATTGATAAAATCAAGTGCTGCTTCTAACTCCATCAGCAATCTCTCATACAGCCCACTTCTGTCAGTAAA
CGGTCCACAGTCTACCACAATCTCACAAGGCTGAGAAGTGTACCTGTCCAGGACCACCAAGTCAGTCGCC
GTCTCAGCGTCACTCCTGAGAATTCGCTCCAGTTTCTGAATCTTCTCTTCCAATTCCTCTGGATCACATT
TCCCATTTAAAATGGAAGCAGTTAGTCCCAAAATTCGAGGGCATGATGGACAACTCTCACAGAGCTTCAT
AATTTCACGATAGGGGTGGTCTAGAATCGCAAGATGACACTCATCAAACACCAAAAGGTTAATGTCTGGC
AGTGATAAGTAACCATTTTTCAAAACAGTCAAGGCGACATAGCAAGTCATAATGAGAACCTGGTGCTTAG
TAAACTCTTGGCTCCATCTCTCTTTTGTCCAAGATGCATTTACTTCTAGGTCTGAGTACTCTCCAACCTT
GAGATCCGAGTGAGTTCTGACGGCTGACACTTGTTGAGCAACCTGGTTTGCAGAGTTGACGAGGAACACG
GTCCTTTTTGCATGCGGGTTGAGGTCGCCCCTGATCTGATGGGCCAGCTCTTTGGTGAGCAGGACCGCGA
TGAACGTCTTCCCTGAGCCAGTGTTCAAGCACACAATTGTGTTATGGTCCAGAGCTGCTTCCAGCAGCTC
AACCTGGTATTTTCTTGGCGTATAAATGTTATCATGAATTGCTTCTTGTTGCCATGGCAGTCCAAAGAAA
GGACCCATTGGTGAGGAAGCAGGGGTCATGAGCTGCAGGCCTGCCATGCTGAGGGGCTGCAAAGCAGGGC
TTTTCAATCATCCAGTGTTTCTTTCATTGCATTTTGTTCTAGCACAGCTTACTGATCAAGCTTATCGATA
CCGTCGACCTCGAGGGGGGGCCCGGTACCCAGCTTTTGTTCCCTTTAGTGAGGGTTAATTGCGCGCTTGG
CGTAATCATGGTCATAGCTGTTTCCTGTGTGAAATTGTTATCCGCTCACAATTCCACACAACATACGAGC
CGGAAGCATAAAGTGTAAAGCCTGGGGTGCCTAATGAGTGAGCTAACTCACATTAATTGCGTTGCGCTCA
CTGCCCGCTTTCCAGTCGGGAAACCTGTCGTGCCAGCTGCATTAATGAATCGGCCAACGCGCGGGGAGAG
GCGGTTTGCGTATTGGGCGCTCTTCCGCTTCCTCGCTCACTGACTCGCTGCGCTCGGTCGTTCGGCTGCG
GCGAGCGGTATCAGCTCACTCAAAGGCGGTAATACGGTTATCCACAGAATCAGGGGATAACGCAGGAAAG
AACATGTGAGCAAAAGGCCAGCAAAAGGCCAGGAACCGTAAAAAGGCCGCGTTGCTGGCGTTTTTCCATA
GGCTCCGCCCCCCTGACGAGCATCACAAAAATCGACGCTCAAGTCAGAGGTGGCGAAACCCGACAGGACT
ATAAAGATACCAGGCGTTTCCCCCTGGAAGCTCCCTCGTGCGCTCTCCTGTTCCGACCCTGCCGCTTACC
GGATACCTGTCCGCCTTTCTCCCTTCGGGAAGCGTGGCGCTTTCTCATAGCTCACGCTGTAGGTATCTCA
GTTCGGTGTAGGTCGTTCGCTCCAAGCTGGGCTGTGTGCACGAACCCCCCGTTCAGCCCGACCGCTGCGC
CTTATCCGGTAACTATCGTCTTGAGTCCAACCCGGTAAGACACGACTTATCGCCACTGGCAGCAGCCACT
GGTAACAGGATTAGCAGAGCGAGGTATGTAGGCGGTGCTACAGAGTTCTTGAAGTGGTGGCCTAACTACG
GCTACACTAGAAGGACAGTATTTGGTATCTGCGCTCTGCTGAAGCCAGTTACCTTCGGAAAAAGAGTTGG
TAGCTCTTGATCCGGCAAACAAACCACCGCTGGTAGCGGTGGTTTTTTTGTTTGCAAGCAGCAGATTACG
CGCAGAAAAAAAGGATCTCAAGAAGATCCTTTGATCTTTTCTACGGGGTCTGACGCTCAGTGGAACGAAA
ACTCACGTTAAGGGATTTTGGTCATGAGATTATCAAAAAGGATCTTCACCTAGATCCTTTTAAATTAAAA
ATGAAGTTTTAAATCAATCTAAAGTATATATGAGTAAACTTGGTCTGACAGTTACCAATGCTTAATCAGT
GAGGCACCTATCTCAGCGATCTGTCTATTTCGTTCATCCATAGTTGCCTGACTCCCCGTCGTGTAGATAA
CTACGATACGGGAGGGCTTACCATCTGGCCCCAGTGCTGCAATGATACCGCGAGACCCACGCTCACCGGC
TCCAGATTTATCAGCAATAAACCAGCCAGCCGGAAGGGCCGAGCGCAGAAGTGGTCCTGCAACTTTATCC
GCCTCCATCCAGTCTATTAATTGTTGCCGGGAAGCTAGAGTAAGTAGTTCGCCAGTTAATAGTTTGCGCA
ACGTTGTTGCCATTGCTACAGGCATCGTGGTGTCACGCTCGTCGTTTGGTATGGCTTCATTCAGCTCCGG
TTCCCAACGATCAAGGCGAGTTACATGATCCCCCATGTTGTGCAAAAAAGCGGTTAGCTCCTTCGGTCCT
CCGATCGTTGTCAGAAGTAAGTTGGCCGCAGTGTTATCACTCATGGTTATGGCAGCACTGCATAATTCTC
TTACTGTCATGCCATCCGTAAGATGCTTTTCTGTGACTGGTGAGTACTCAACCAAGTCATTCTGAGAATA
GTGTATGCGGCGACCGAGTTGCTCTTGCCCGGCGTCAATACGGGATAATACCGCGCCACATAGCAGAACT
TTAAAAGTGCTCATCATTGGAAAACGTTCTTCGGGGCGAAAACTCTCAAGGATCTTACCGCTGTTGAGAT
CCAGTTCGATGTAACCCACTCGTGCACCCAACTGATCTTCAGCATCTTTTACTTTCACCAGCGTTTCTGG
GTGAGCAAAAACAGGAAGGCAAAATGCCGCAAAAAAGGGAATAAGGGCGACACGGAAATGTTGAATACTC
ATACTCTTCCTTTTTCAATATTATTGAAGCATTTATCAGGGTTATTGTCTCATGAGCGGATACATATTTG
AATGTATTTAGAAAAATAAACAAATAGGGGTTCCGCGCACATTTCCCCGAAAAGTGCCAC
Features (pLannotate 1.2.2; 14 found; start..end, strand, type, name):
      4..432     +  rep_origin     f1 ori (sequence partly withheld): f1 bacteriophage origin of replication; arrow indicates direction of (+) strand synthesis
    463..618     -  CDS            lacZα (fragment): LacZα fragment of β-galactosidase; lacZ fragment
    626..644     +  promoter       T7 promoter: promoter for bacteriophage T7 RNA polymerase
    653..716     +  misc_feature   MCS (fragment): pBluescript multiple cloning site
    823..6570    -  CDS            Dicer1: DICER_MOUSE - Also known as Dicer, Mdcr. Experimental evidence at protein level: Swiss-Prot protein existence level 1. [Isoform 2]: More active than isoform 1 to process long double-stranded RNA into siRNAs. Responsible for the accumulation of endogenous siRNAs observed in mouse oocytes compared to somatic cells and it regulates meiotic spindle organization in female germline. From Mus musculus (Mouse).
   6618..6662    +  misc_feature   MCS (fragment): pBluescript multiple cloning site
   6675..6693    -  promoter       T3 promoter: promoter for bacteriophage T3 RNA polymerase
   6738..6754    -  protein_bind   lac operator: The lac repressor binds to the lac operator to inhibit transcription in E. coli. This inhibition can be relieved by adding lactose or isopropyl-β-D-thiogalactopyranoside (IPTG). lac repressor encoded by lacI
   6762..6792    -  promoter       lac promoter: promoter for the E. coli lac operon
   6807..6828    -  protein_bind   CAP binding site: CAP binding activates transcription in the presence of cAMP. E. coli catabolite activator protein
   6841..6933    -  CDS            lacI (fragment): lac repressor; lacI; The lac repressor binds to the lac operator to inhibit transcription in E. coli. This inhibition can be relieved by adding lactose or isopropyl-β-D-thiogalactopyranoside (IPTG).
   7116..7704    -  rep_origin     ori: high-copy-number ColE1/pMB1/pBR322/pUC origin of replication
   7875..8735    -  CDS            AmpR: β-lactamase; bla; confers resistance to ampicillin, carbenicillin, and related antibiotics
   8736..8840    -  promoter       AmpR promoter: bla
