[The description below was written by a language model from this plasmid's Addgene catalogue record and pLannotate feature annotations shown in this document.]
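Description:
pBluescript-mouse Dicer is a cDNA clone of mouse Dicer1 carried in the pBluescript II KS- phagemid, a small general-purpose E. coli cloning vector. It replicates from a high-copy ColE1/pUC-type origin and is selected through the β-lactamase (AmpR) gene and its own promoter. An f1 origin is also present, which allows single-stranded DNA to be rescued with helper phage. The catalogue classes it as a bacterial expression vector, but it contains no mammalian promoter or polyadenylation signal, so it is best regarded as a cloning, sequencing and in vitro transcription template.

The Dicer1 cDNA (M. musculus) was inserted at the EcoRV site of the polylinker, splitting the multiple cloning site and interrupting the lacZα fragment. The annotated coding sequence spans about 5.7 kb on the minus strand. This is the same orientation as the T3 promoter and the lac promoter/operator/CAP site upstream of it, so T3 RNA polymerase would produce sense transcripts, consistent with the recorded T3 promoter. The T7 promoter on the opposite flank would yield antisense RNA. No epitope tags or reporters are annotated.

The catalogue lists a total size of 5609 bp, but the depositor's full sequence is 8863 nt. The longer figure fits a 2961 bp backbone plus an insert large enough to hold the annotated Dicer1 open reading frame, so the catalogue size appears to be an underestimate. The plasmid serves as a source of mouse Dicer cDNA for subcloning or riboprobe and RNA synthesis, and it is associated with work on the requirement for Dicer in siRNA-mediated gene silencing in mammalian cells.
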