Addgene plasmid #50357: pBluescript-mouse Dicer
Purpose: Mouse Dicer cDNA clone
Depositing lab: Kumiko Ui-Tei. Depositing organization: The University of Tokyo. Publication: Short-interfering-RNA-mediated gene silencing in mammalian cells requires Dicer and eIF2C translation initiation factors. Doi N, Zenno S, Ueda R, Ohki-Hamazaki H, Ui-Tei K, Saigo K. Curr Biol. 2003 Jan 8;13(1):41-6. 10.1016/S0960-9822(02)01394-5 PubMed 12526743.
Backbone
  Vector backbone: pBluescript II KS-
  Backbone manufacturer: Stratagene
  Backbone size w/o insert (bp): 2961
  Total vector size (bp): 5609
  Vector type: Bacterial Expression
Growth in bacteria
  Bacterial resistance: Ampicillin, 100 μg/mL
  Growth temperature: 37°C
  Growth strain: DH5alpha
  Copy number: Unknown
Gene/Insert
  Gene/Insert name: Dicer1 (alt name: Dicer)
  Species: M. musculus (mouse)
  GenBank ID: AB081470
  Entrez Gene: Dicer1 (a.k.a. 1110006F08Rik, D12Ertd7e, aviD, mKIAA0928)
  Promoter: T3
  Cloning method: Restriction Enzyme; 5′ cloning site EcoRV (not destroyed); 3′ cloning site EcoRV (not destroyed)
  Sequencing primers: 5′ T7; 3′ T3
Terms and licenses: Academic/Nonprofit Terms; Industry Terms: Not Available to Industry
How to cite: pBluescript-mouse Dicer was a gift from Kumiko Ui-Tei (Addgene plasmid # 50357 ; http://n2t.net/addgene:50357 ; RRID:Addgene_50357)
