>Addgene plasmid #50357 | pBluescript-mouse Dicer | addgene partial sequence | sequence record 77082 | T7 5'-TAATACGACTCACTATAGGG-3'
GCGGCCGCTCTAGAACTAGTGGATCCCCCGGGCTGCAGGAATTCGATAAATTCTGCCTTCAGTTTTCCTG
TTCTGTGTCAGCCCGAACCATCCTTGTGCCGTGGAGCTGTGGTTCTGGTCCGCTGTCTTGCCGCCTGTGA
GTCCGGAAGCTTCAGCTGTTAGGAACCTGAGGCTGGTTAGCTTTGAGGCTGCGGAGGGCCCTTCGTGCTG
CAGCAGACTTGGCGATCCTGTAGCTCCGGCCAACACCTTTAAATTTCCCCTTTCCCACCACTTCCACGGT
GACTCTGACCTTTCCATCATAAGTTCTCTCCGCTGGGCTAAACTCGGCAGTTTCTGGTTCCATCTCGAGC
AATTCTCTCACTGGAGAACGAGGCACATTTGCAGAAAACTTTTCTATTAGAGGCTGCATCATCGGATAGT
ACACCTGCCAGACCACCTCCAGAGACATCCCACTGTCCATATAAATGGCACCAGCAAGAGACTCAAAAAT
GTCCCCCATGGCCTTGGGGACTTCGATATCCTCTTCTTTCTCCTCATCCTCCTCGGATCTCCTAAGCTCA
GAGTCCATTCCTTGCATTTCGTTCTTCTCAAGCTGAAACTTCACAAAGTCATCAATAACATGAAAGAGCT
CAGGAGAGACAGCTTTAAAGTACTTGTGGTAGTCATACTTCACAGCCAATGATGCAAAGATGGTGTTATT
GACAAGGGCAGAGCGCAAGTCAGTCAAGACCCCTGGAGAATGCTGCCGTGGGTCTTCATAAAGGTGCTTG
GTTATGAGGTAGTCCAAAATCGCATCTCCCAGGAATTCTAAGCGCTGGTAACAATCAGTGATAGTGTTGT
AGTGGTAGGAGGCGTGTGTAAAAGCCTGCAGAAGATAAGCCTTATTCTTGAATCTATAGTTAATTTTCTT
CTCAAAAGTTTCAAACCCAGATATC
